>Addgene plasmid #122923 | YIp TRP1-KanMx | addgene full sequence | sequence record 234465
TCGCGCGTTTCGGTGATGACGGTGAAAACCTCTGACACATGCAGCTCCCGGAGACGGTCACAGCTTGTCT
GTAAGCGGATGCCGGGAGCAGACAAGCCCGTCAGGGCGCGTCAGCGGGTGTTGGCGGGTGTCGGGGCTGG
CTTAACTATGCGGCATCAGAGCAGATTGTACTGAGAGTGCACCATAAACGACATTACTATATATATAATA
TAGGAAGCATTTAATAGACAGCATCGTAATATATGTGTACTTTGCAGTTATGACGCCAGATGGCAGTAGT
GGAAGATATTCTTTATTGAAAAATAGCTTGTCACCTTACGTACAATCTTGATCCGGAGCTTTTCTTTTTT
TGCCGATTAAGAATTAATTCGGTCGAAAAAAGAAAAGGAGAGGGCCAAGAGGGAGGGCATTGGTGACTAT
TGAGCACGTGAGTATACGTGATTAAGCACACAAAGGCAGCTTGGAGTATGTCTGTTATTAATTTCACAGG
TAGTTCTGGTCCATTGGTGAAAGTTTGCGGCTTGCAGAGCACAGAGGCCGCAGAATGTGCTCTAGATTCC
GATGCTGACTTGCTGGGTATTATATGTGTGCCCAATAGAAAGAGAACAATTGACCCGGTTATTGCAAGGA
AAATTTCAAGTCTTGTAAAAGCATATAAAAATAGTTCAGGCACTCCGAAATACTTGGTTGGCGTGTTTCG
TAATCAACCTAAGGAGGATGTTTTGGCTCTGGTCAATGATTACGGCATTGATATCGTCCAACTGCATGGA
GATGAGTCGTGGCAAGAATACCAAGAGTTCCTCGGTTTGCCAGTTATTAAAAGACTCGTATTTCCAAAAG
ACTGCAACATACTACTCAGTGCAGCTTCACAGAAACCTCATTCGTTTATTCCCTTGTTTGATTCAGAAGC
AGGTGGGACAGGTGAACTTTTGGATTGGAACTCGATTTCTGACTGGGTTGGAAGGCAAGAGAGCCCCGAA
AGCTTACATTTTATGTTAGCTGGTGGACTGACGCCAGAAAATGTTGGTGATGCGCTTAGATTAAATGGCG
TTATTGGTGTTGATGTAAGCGGAGGTGTGGAGACAAATGGTGTAAAAGACTCTAACAAAATAGCAAATTT
CGTCAAAAATGCTAAGAAATAGGTTATTACTGAGTAGTATTTATTTAAGTATTGTTTGTGCACTTGCCTA
TGCGGTGTGAAATACCGCACAGATGCGTAAGGAGAAAATACCGCATCAGGAAATTGTAAACGTTAATATT
TTGTTAAAATTCGCGTTAAATTTTTGTTAAATCAGCTCATTTTTTAACCAATAGGCCGAAATCGGCAAAA
TCCCTTATAAATCAAAAGAATAGACCGAGATAGGGT
[37 nt withheld, positions 1367-1403]
AAAGAACGTGGACTCCAACGTCAAAGG
[49 nt withheld, positions 1431-1479]
T
[91 nt withheld, positions 1481-1571]
G
[124 nt withheld, positions 1573-1696]
CGCGCCATTCGCCATTCAGGCTGCGCAACTGTTGGGAAGGGCGATCGGTGCGGGCCTCTTCGCTATTACG
CCAGCTGGCGAAAGGGGGATGTGCTGCAAGGCGATTAAGTTGGGTAACGCCAGGGTTTTCCCAGTCACGA
CGTTGTAAAACGACGGCCAGTGAGCGCGCGTAATACGACTCACTATAGGGCGAATTGGGTACCGGGCCCC
CCCTCGAGGTCGACGGTATCGATAAGCTTGATATCGAATTCCTGCAGCCCGGGGGATCCACTAGTTCTAG
AGCGGCCGCCACCGCGGTGGAGCTCCAGCTTTTGTTCCCTTTAGTGAGGGTTAATTGCGCGCTTGGCGTA
ATCATGGTCATAGCTGTTTCCTGTGTGAAATTGTTATCCGCTCACAATTCCACACAACATAGGAGCCGGA
AGCATAAAGTGTAAAGCCTGGGGTGCCTAATGAGTGAGGTAACTCACATTAATTGCGTTGCGCTCACTGC
CCGCTTTCCAGTCGGGAAACCTGTCGTGCCAGCTGCATTAATGAATCGGCCAACGCGCGGGGAGAGGCGG
TTTGCGTATTGGGCGCTCTTCCGCTTCCTCGCTCACTGACTCGCTGCGCTCGGTCGTTCGGCTGCGGCGA
GCGGTATCAGCTCACTCAAAGGCGGTAATACGGTTATCCACAGAATCAGGGGATAACGCAGGAAAGAACA
TGTGAGCAAAAGGCCAGCAAAAGGCCAGGAACCGTAAAAAGGCCGCGTTGCTGGCGTTTTTCCATAGGCT
CCGCCCCCCTGACGAGCATCACAAAAATCGACGCTCAAGTCAGAGGTGGCGAAACCCGACAGGACTATAA
AGATACCAGGCGTTTCCCCCTGGAAGCTCCCTCGTGCGCTCTCCTGTTCCGACCCTGCCGCTTACCGGAT
ACCTGTCCGCCTTTCTCCCTTCGGGAAGCGTGGCGCTTTCTCATAGCTCACGCTGTAGGTATCTCAGTTC
GGTGTAGGTCGTTCGCTCCAAGCTGGGCTGTGTGCACGAACCCCCCGTTCAGCCCGACCGCTGCGCCTTA
TCCGGTAACTATCGTCTTGAGTCCAACCCGGTAAGACACGACTTATCGCCACTGGCAGCAGCCACTGGTA
ACAGGATTAGCAGAGCGAGGTATGTAGGCGGTGCTACAGAGTTCTTGAAGTGGTGGCCTAACTACGGCTA
CACTAGAAGGACAGTATTTGGTATCTGCGCTCTGCTGAAGCCAGTTACCTTCGGAAAAAGAGTTGGTAGC
TCTTGATCCGGCAAACAAACCACCGCTGGTAGCGGTGGTTTTTTTGTTTGCAAGCAGCAGATTACGCGCA
GAAAAAAAGGATCTCAAGAAGATCCTTTGATCTTTTCTACGGGGTCTGACGCTCAGTGGAACGAAAACTC
ACGTTAAGGGATTTTGGTCATGAGATTATCAAAAAGGATCTTCACCTAGATCCTTTTAAATTAAAAATGA
AGTTTTAAATCAATCTAAAGTATATATGAGTAAACTTGGTCTGACAGTTACCAATGCTTAATCAGTGAGG
CACCTATCTCAGCGATCTGTCTATTTCGTTCATCCATAGTTGCCTGACTCCCCGTCGTGTAGATAACTAC
GATACGGGAGGGCTTACCATCTGGCCCCAGTGCTGCAATGATACCGCGAGACCCACGCTCACCGGCTCCA
GATTTATCAGCAATAAACCAGCCAGCCGGAAGGGCCGAGCGCAGAAGTGGTCCTGCAACTTTATCCGCCT
CCATCCAGTCTATTAATTGTTGCCGGGAAGCTAGAGTAAGTAGTTCGCCAGTTAATAGTTTGCGCAACGT
TGTTGCCATTGCTACAGGCATCGTGGTGTCACGCTCGTCGTTTGGTATGGCTTCATTCAGCTCCGGTTCC
CAACGATCAAGGCGAGTTACATGATCCCCCATGTTGTGCAAAAAAGCGGTTAGCTCCTTCGGTCCTCCGA
TCGTTGTCAGAAGTAAGTTGGCCGCAGTGTTATCACTCATGGTTATGGCAGCACTGCATAATTCTCTTAC
TGTCATGCCATCCGTAAGATGCTTTTCTGTGACTGGTGAGTACTCAACCAAGTCATTCTGAGAATAGTGT
ATGCGGCGACCGAGTTGCTCTTGCCCGGCGTCAATACGGGATAATACCGCGCCACATAGCAGAACTTTAA
AAGTGCTCATCATTGGAAAACGTTCTTCGGGGCGAAAACTCTCAAGGATCTTACCGCTGTTGAGATCCAG
TTCGATGTAACCCACTCGTGCACCCAACTGATCTTCAGCATCTTTTACTTTCACCAGCGTTTCTGGGTGA
GCAAAAACAGGAAGGCAAAATGCCGCAAAAAAGGGAATAAGGGCGACACGGAAATGTTGAATACTCATAC
TCTTCCTTTTTCAATATTATTGAAGCATTTATCAGGGTTATTGTCTCATGAGCGGATACATATTTGAATG
TATTTAGAAAAATAAACAAATAGGGGTTCCGCGCACATTTCCCCGAAAAGTGCCACCTGACGTCTTGTTT
AGCTTGCCTCGTCCCCGCCGGGTCACCCGGCCAGCGACATGGAGGCCCAGAATACCCTCCTTGACAGTCT
TGACGTGCGCAGCTCAGGGGCATGATGTGACTGTCGCCCGTACATTTAGCCCATACATCCCCATGTATAA
TCATTTGCATCCATACATTTTGATGGCCGCACGGCGCGAAGCAAAAATTACGGCTCCTCGCTGCAGACCT
GCGAGCAGGGAAACGCTCCCCTCACAGACGCGTTGAATTGTCCCCACGCCGCGCCCCTGTAGAGAAATAT
AAAAGGTTAGGATTTGCCACTGAGGTTCTTCTTTCATATACTTCCTTTTAAAATCTTGCTAGGATACAGT
TCTCACATCACATCCGAACATAAACAACCATGGGTAAGGAAAAGACTCACGTTTCGAGGCCGCGATTAAA
TTCCAACATGGATGCTGATTTATATGGGTATAAATGGGCTCGCGATAATGTCGGGCAATCAGGTGCGACA
ATCTATCGATTGTATGGGAAGCCCGATGCGCCAGAGTTGTTTCTGAAACATGGCAAAGGTAGCGTTGCCA
ATGATGTTACAGATGAGATGGTCAGACTAAACTGGCTGACGGAATTTATGCCTCTTCCGACCATCAAGCA
TTTTATCCGTACTCCTGATGATGCATGGTTACTCACCACTGCGATCCCCGGCAAAACAGCATTCCAGGTA
TTAGAAGAATATCCTGATTCAGGTGAAAATATTGTTGATGCGCTGGCAGTGTTCCTGCGCCGGTTGCATT
CGATTCCTGTTTGTAATTGTCCTTTTAACAGCGATCGCGTATTTCGTCTCGCTCAGGCGCAATCACGAAT
GAATAACGGTTTGGTTGATGCGAGTGATTTTGATGACGAGCGTAATGGCTGGCCTGTTGAACAAGTCTGG
AAAGAAATGCATAAGCTTTTGCCATTCTCACCGGATTCAGTCGTCACTCATGGTGATTTCTCACTTGATA
ACCTTATTTTTGACGAGGGGAAATTAATAGGTTGTATTGATGTTGGACGAGTCGGAATCGCAGACCGATA
CCAGGATCTTGCCATCCTATGGAACTGCCTCGGTGAGTTTTCTCCTTCATTACAGAAACGGCTTTTTCAA
AAATATGGTATTGATAATCCTGATATGAATAAATTGCAGTTTCATTTGATGCTCGATGAGTTTTTCTAAT
CAGTACTGACAATAAAAAGATTCTTGTTTTCAAGAACTTGTCATTTGTATAGTTTTTTTATATTGTAGTT
GTTCTATTTTAATCAAATGTTAGCGTGATTTATATTTTTTTTCGCCTCGACATCATCTGCCCAGATGCGA
AGTTAAGTGCGCAGAAAGTAATATCATGCGTCAATCGTATGTGAATGCTGGTCGCTATACTGCTGTCGAT
TCGATACTAACGCCGCCATCCAGATCATGACATTAACCTATAAAAATAGGCGTATCACGAGGCCCTTTCG
TC
Features (pLannotate 1.2.2; 18 found; start..end, strand, type, name):
    137..186     +  misc_feature   bom (fragment): basis of mobility region from pBR322
    187..467     +  promoter       TRP1 promoter: S. cerevisiae TRP1
    468..1142    +  CDS            TRP1: phosphoribosylanthranilate isomerase, required for tryptophan biosynthesis; S. cerevisiae TRP1; yeast auxotrophic marker
   1189..1240    +  misc_feature   bom (fragment): basis of mobility region from pBR322
   1241..1696    -  rep_origin     f1 ori (sequence partly withheld): f1 bacteriophage origin of replication; arrow indicates direction of (+) strand synthesis
   1704..1859    -  CDS            lacZα (fragment): LacZα fragment of β-galactosidase; lacZ fragment
   1867..1885    +  promoter       T7 promoter: promoter for bacteriophage T7 RNA polymerase
   1894..2001    -  misc_feature   MCS: pBluescript multiple cloning site
   2014..2032    -  promoter       T3 promoter: promoter for bacteriophage T3 RNA polymerase
   2077..2093    -  protein_bind   lac operator: The lac repressor binds to the lac operator to inhibit transcription in E. coli. This inhibition can be relieved by adding lactose or isopropyl-β-D-thiogalactopyranoside (IPTG). lac repressor encoded by lacI
   2101..2131    -  promoter       lac promoter: promoter for the E. coli lac operon
   2146..2167    -  protein_bind   CAP binding site: CAP binding activates transcription in the presence of cAMP. E. coli catabolite activator protein
   2180..2272    -  CDS            lacI (fragment): lac repressor; lacI; The lac repressor binds to the lac operator to inhibit transcription in E. coli. This inhibition can be relieved by adding lactose or isopropyl-β-D-thiogalactopyranoside (IPTG).
   2455..3043    -  rep_origin     ori: high-copy-number ColE1/pMB1/pBR322/pUC origin of replication
   3214..4074    -  CDS            AmpR: β-lactamase; bla; confers resistance to ampicillin, carbenicillin, and related antibiotics
   4075..4179    -  promoter       AmpR promoter: bla
   4252..5608    +  gene           kanMX: yeast selectable marker conferring kanamycin resistance (Wach et al., 1994)
   5688..35      +  CDS            rop (fragment) (across the origin): Rop protein, which maintains plasmids at low copy number; rop
