>Addgene plasmid #122923 | YIp TRP1-KanMx | addgene full sequence | sequence record 239162 | Addgene NGS Result
ACACATGCAGCTCCCGGAGACGGTCACAGCTTGTCTGTAAGCGGATGCCGGGAGCAGACAAGCCCGTCAG
GGCGCGTCAGCGGGTGTTGGCGGGTGTCGGGGCTGGCTTAACTATGCGGCATCAGAGCAGATTGTACTGA
GAGTGCACCATAGATCAACGACATTACTATATATATAATATAGGAAGCATTTAATAGAACAGCATCGTAA
TATATGTGTACTTTGCAGTTATGACGCCAGATGGCAGTAGTGGAAGATATTCTTTATTGAAAAATAGCTT
GTCACCTTACGTACAATCTTGATCCGGAGCTTTTCTTTTTTTGCCGATTAAGAATTAATTCGGTCGAAAA
AAGAAAAGGAGAGGGCCAAGAGGGAGGGCATTGGTGACTATTGAGCACGTGAGTATACGTGATTAAGCAC
ACAAAGGCAGCTTGGAGTATGTCTGTTATTAATTTCACAGGTAGTTCTGGTCCATTGGTGAAAGTTTGCG
GCTTGCAGAGCACAGAGGCCGCAGAATGTGCTCTAGATTCCGATGCTGACTTGCTGGGTATTATATGTGT
GCCCAATAGAAAGAGAACAATTGACCCGGTTATTGCAAGGAAAATTTCAAGTCTTGTAAAAGCATATAAA
AATAGTTCAGGCACTCCGAAATACTTGGTTGGCGTGTTTCGTAATCAACCTAAGGAGGATGTTTTGGCTC
TGGTCAATGATTACGGCATTGATATCGTCCAACTGCATGGAGATGAGTCGTGGCAAGAATACCAAGAGTT
CCTCGGTTTGCCAGTTATTAAAAGACTCGTATTTCCAAAAGACTGCAACATACTACTCAGTGCAGCTTCA
CAGAAACCTCATTCGTTTATTCCCTTGTTTGATTCAGAAGCAGGTGGGACAGGTGAACTTTTGGATTGGA
ACTCGATTTCTGACTGGGTTGGAAGGCAAGAGAGCCCCGAAAGCTTACATTTTATGTTAGCTGGTGGACT
GACGCCAGAAAATGTTGGTGATGCGCTTAGATTAAATGGCGTTATTGGTGTTGATGTAAGCGGAGGTGTG
GAGACAAATGGTGTAAAAGACTCTAACAAAATAGCAAATTTCGTCAAAAATGCTAAGAAATAGGTTATTA
CTGAGTAGTATTTATTTAATTATATCAGTTATTACCCTATGCGGTGTGAAATACCGCACAGATGCGTAAG
GAGAAAATACCGCATCAGGAAATTGTAAGCGTTAATATTTTGTTAAAATTCGCGTTAAATTTTTGTTAAA
TCAGCTCATTTTTTAACCAATAGGCCGAAATCGGCAAAATCCCTTATAAATCAAAAGAATAGACCGAGAT
AGGGT
[37 nt withheld, positions 1336-1372]
AAAGAACGTGGACTCCAACGTCAAAGG
[49 nt withheld, positions 1400-1448]
T
[91 nt withheld, positions 1450-1540]
G
[124 nt withheld, positions 1542-1665]
CCATTCGCCATTCAGGCTGCGCAACTGTTGGGAAGGGCGATCGGTGCGGGCCTCTTCGCTATTACGCCAG
CTGGCGAAAGGGGGATGTGCTGCAAGGCGATTAAGTTGGGTAACGCCAGGGTTTTCCCAGTCACGACGTT
GTAAAACGACGGCCAGTGAGCGCGCGTAATACGACTCACTATAGGGCGAATTGGGTACCGGGCCCCCCCT
CGAGGTCGACGGTATCGATAAGCTTGATATCGAATTCCTGCAGCCCGGGGGATCCACTAGTTCTAGAGCG
GCCGCCACCGCGGTGGAGCTCCAGCTTTTGTTCCCTTTAGTGAGGGTTAATTGCGCGCTTGGCGTAATCA
TGGTCATAGCTGTTTCCTGTGTGAAATTGTTATCCGCTCACAATTCCACACAACATACGAGCCGGAAGCA
TAAAGTGTAAAGCCTGGGGTGCCTAATGAGTGAGCTAACTCACATTAATTGCGTTGCGCTCACTGCCCGC
TTTCCAGTCGGGAAACCTGTCGTGCCAGCTGCATTAATGAATCGGCCAACGCGCGGGGAGAGGCGGTTTG
CGTATTGGGCGCTCTTCCGCTTCCTCGCTCACTGACTCGCTGCGCTCGGTCGTTCGGCTGCGGCGAGCGG
TATCAGCTCACTCAAAGGCGGTAATACGGTTATCCACAGAATCAGGGGATAACGCAGGAAAGAACATGTG
AGCAAAAGGCCAGCAAAAGGCCAGGAACCGTAAAAAGGCCGCGTTGCTGGCGTTTTTCCATAGGCTCCGC
CCCCCTGACGAGCATCACAAAAATCGACGCTCAAGTCAGAGGTGGCGAAACCCGACAGGACTATAAAGAT
ACCAGGCGTTTCCCCCTGGAAGCTCCCTCGTGCGCTCTCCTGTTCCGACCCTGCCGCTTACCGGATACCT
GTCCGCCTTTCTCCCTTCGGGAAGCGTGGCGCTTTCTCATAGCTCACGCTGTAGGTATCTCAGTTCGGTG
TAGGTCGTTCGCTCCAAGCTGGGCTGTGTGCACGAACCCCCCGTTCAGCCCGACCGCTGCGCCTTATCCG
GTAACTATCGTCTTGAGTCCAACCCGGTAAGACACGACTTATCGCCACTGGCAGCAGCCACTGGTAACAG
GATTAGCAGAGCGAGGTATGTAGGCGGTGCTACAGAGTTCTTGAAGTGGTGGCCTAACTACGGCTACACT
AGAAGAACAGTATTTGGTATCTGCGCTCTGCTGAAGCCAGTTACCTTCGGAAAAAGAGTTGGTAGCTCTT
GATCCGGCAAACAAACCACCGCTGGTAGCGGTGGTTTTTTTGTTTGCAAGCAGCAGATTACGCGCAGAAA
AAAAGGATCTCAAGAAGATCCTTTGATCTTTTCTACGGGGTCTGACGCTCAGTGGAACGAAAACTCACGT
TAAGGGATTTTGGTCATGAGATTATCAAAAAGGATCTTCACCTAGATCCTTTTAAATTAAAAATGAAGTT
TTAAATCAATCTAAAGTATATATGAGTAAACTTGGTCTGACAGTTACCAATGCTTAATCAGTGAGGCACC
TATCTCAGCGATCTGTCTATTTCGTTCATCCATAGTTGCCTGACTCCCCGTCGTGTAGATAACTACGATA
CGGGAGGGCTTACCATCTGGCCCCAGTGCTGCAATGATACCGCGAGACCCACGCTCACCGGCTCCAGATT
TATCAGCAATAAACCAGCCAGCCGGAAGGGCCGAGCGCAGAAGTGGTCCTGCAACTTTATCCGCCTCCAT
CCAGTCTATTAATTGTTGCCGGGAAGCTAGAGTAAGTAGTTCGCCAGTTAATAGTTTGCGCAACGTTGTT
GCCATTGCTACAGGCATCGTGGTGTCACGCTCGTCGTTTGGTATGGCTTCATTCAGCTCCGGTTCCCAAC
GATCAAGGCGAGTTACATGATCCCCCATGTTGTGCAAAAAAGCGGTTAGCTCCTTCGGTCCTCCGATCGT
TGTCAGAAGTAAGTTGGCCGCAGTGTTATCACTCATGGTTATGGCAGCACTGCATAATTCTCTTACTGTC
ATGCCATCCGTAAGATGCTTTTCTGTGACTGGTGAGTACTCAACCAAGTCATTCTGAGAATAGTGTATGC
GGCGACCGAGTTGCTCTTGCCCGGCGTCAATACGGGATAATACCGCGCCACATAGCAGAACTTTAAAAGT
GCTCATCATTGGAAAACGTTCTTCGGGGCGAAAACTCTCAAGGATCTTACCGCTGTTGAGATCCAGTTCG
ATGTAACCCACTCGTGCACCCAACTGATCTTCAGCATCTTTTACTTTCACCAGCGTTTCTGGGTGAGCAA
AAACAGGAAGGCAAAATGCCGCAAAAAAGGGAATAAGGGCGACACGGAAATGTTGAATACTCATACTCTT
CCTTTTTCAATATTATTGAAGCATTTATCAGGGTTATTGTCTCATGAGCGGATACATATTTGAATGTATT
TAGAAAAATAAACAAATAGGGGTTCCGCGCACATTTCCCCGAAAAGTGCCACCTGACGTCTTGTTTAGCT
TGCCTCGTCCCCGCCGGGTCACCCGGCCAGCGACATGGAGGCCCAGAATACCCTCCTTGACAGTCTTGAC
GTGCGCAGCTCAGGGGCATGATGTGACTGTCGCCCGTACATTTAGCCCATACATCCCCATGTATAATCAT
TTGCATCCATACATTTTGATGGCCGCACGGCGCGAAGCAAAAATTACGGCTCCTCGCTGCAGACCTGCGA
GCAGGGAAACGCTCCCCTCACAGACGCGTTGAATTGTCCCCACGCCGCGCCCCTGTAGAGAAATATAAAA
GGTTAGGATTTGCCACTGAGGTTCTTCTTTCATATACTTCCTTTTAAAATCTTGCTAGGATACAGTTCTC
ACATCACATCCGAACATAAACAACCATGGGTAAGGAAAAGACTCACGTTTCGAGGCCGCGATTAAATTCC
AACATGGATGCTGATTTATATGGGTATAAATGGGCTCGCGATAATGTCGGGCAATCAGGTGCGACAATCT
ATCGATTGTATGGGAAGCCCGATGCGCCAGAGTTGTTTCTGAAACATGGCAAAGGTAGCGTTGCCAATGA
TGTTACAGATGAGATGGTCAGACTAAACTGGCTGACGGAATTTATGCCTCTTCCGACCATCAAGCATTTT
ATCCGTACTCCTGATGATGCATGGTTACTCACCACTGCGATCCCCGGCAAAACAGCATTCCAGGTATTAG
AAGAATATCCTGATTCAGGTGAAAATATTGTTGATGCGCTGGCAGTGTTCCTGCGCCGGTTGCATTCGAT
TCCTGTTTGTAATTGTCCTTTTAACAGCGATCGCGTATTTCGTCTCGCTCAGGCGCAATCACGAATGAAT
AACGGTTTGGTTGATGCGAGTGATTTTGATGACGAGCGTAATGGCTGGCCTGTTGAACAAGTCTGGAAAG
AAATGCATAAGCTTTTGCCATTCTCACCGGATTCAGTCGTCACTCATGGTGATTTCTCACTTGATAACCT
TATTTTTGACGAGGGGAAATTAATAGGTTGTATTGATGTTGGACGAGTCGGAATCGCAGACCGATACCAG
GATCTTGCCATCCTATGGAACTGCCTCGGTGAGTTTTCTCCTTCATTACAGAAACGGCTTTTTCAAAAAT
ATGGTATTGATAATCCTGATATGAATAAATTGCAGTTTCATTTGATGCTCGATGAGTTTTTCTAATCAGT
ACTGACAATAAAAAGATTCTTGTTTTCAAGAACTTGTCATTTGTATAGTTTTTTTATATTGTAGTTGTTC
TATTTTAATCAAATGTTAGCGTGATTTATATTTTTTTTCGCCTCGACATCATCTGCCCAGATGCGAAGTT
AAGTGCGCAGAAAGTAATATCATGCGTCAATCGTATGTGAATGCTGGTCGCTATACTGCTGTCGATTCGA
TACTAACGCCGCCATCCAGATCATGACATTAACCTATAAAAATAGGCGTATCACGAGGCCCTTTCGTCTC
GCGCGTTTCGGTGATGACGGTGAAAACCTCTG
Features (pLannotate 1.2.2; 18 found; start..end, strand, type, name):
    103..152     +  misc_feature   bom (fragment): basis of mobility region from pBR322
    291..438     +  promoter       TRP1 promoter: S. cerevisiae TRP1
    439..1113    +  CDS            TRP1: phosphoribosylanthranilate isomerase, required for tryptophan biosynthesis; S. cerevisiae TRP1; yeast auxotrophic marker
   1158..1209    +  misc_feature   bom (fragment): basis of mobility region from pBR322
   1237..1665    -  rep_origin     f1 ori (sequence partly withheld): f1 bacteriophage origin of replication; arrow indicates direction of (+) strand synthesis
   1669..1824    -  CDS            lacZα (fragment): LacZα fragment of β-galactosidase; lacZ fragment
   1832..1850    +  promoter       T7 promoter: promoter for bacteriophage T7 RNA polymerase
   1859..1966    -  misc_feature   MCS: pBluescript multiple cloning site
   1979..1997    -  promoter       T3 promoter: promoter for bacteriophage T3 RNA polymerase
   2042..2058    -  protein_bind   lac operator: The lac repressor binds to the lac operator to inhibit transcription in E. coli. This inhibition can be relieved by adding lactose or isopropyl-β-D-thiogalactopyranoside (IPTG). lac repressor encoded by lacI
   2066..2096    -  promoter       lac promoter: promoter for the E. coli lac operon
   2111..2132    -  protein_bind   CAP binding site: CAP binding activates transcription in the presence of cAMP. E. coli catabolite activator protein
   2145..2237    -  CDS            lacI (fragment): lac repressor; lacI; The lac repressor binds to the lac operator to inhibit transcription in E. coli. This inhibition can be relieved by adding lactose or isopropyl-β-D-thiogalactopyranoside (IPTG).
   2420..3008    -  rep_origin     ori: high-copy-number ColE1/pMB1/pBR322/pUC origin of replication
   3179..4039    -  CDS            AmpR: β-lactamase; bla; confers resistance to ampicillin, carbenicillin, and related antibiotics
   4040..4144    -  promoter       AmpR promoter: bla
   4217..5573    +  gene           kanMX: yeast selectable marker conferring kanamycin resistance (Wach et al., 1994)
   5653..1       +  CDS            rop (fragment) (across the origin): Rop protein, which maintains plasmids at low copy number; rop
