[The description below was written by a language model from this plasmid's Addgene catalogue record and pLannotate feature annotations shown in this document.]
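Description:
YIp TRP1-KanMx is an empty yeast integrating (YIp) backbone of about 5.7 kb, intended for stable genomic integration in the Saccharomyces cerevisiae BY4741 background and catalogued for both yeast expression and yeast recombination cloning. No yeast replication origin (2μ or CEN/ARS) is annotated. This fits its integrating design, in which the plasmid persists in yeast only after recombining into a chromosome. In E. coli it is propagated as a high-copy plasmid through a ColE1/pUC-type origin and is selected with ampicillin via the bla gene and its native promoter. An f1 origin is also present, which in principle allows production of single-stranded DNA. Short bom, rop and lacI fragments are backbone remnants rather than functional elements.

The yeast-relevant content consists of two markers. One is the S. cerevisiae TRP1 gene with its own promoter, which encodes phosphoribosylanthranilate isomerase. The other is a kanMX cassette, a dominant marker that in yeast is normally selected with the aminoglycoside G418. The record does not spell out how the two are used together. A plausible reading is that TRP1 provides homology for targeting the genomic locus while kanMX supplies drug selection in a strain that is not a tryptophan auxotroph, but this is an inference.

Cloning takes place in a pBluescript-type multiple cloning site flanked by T7 and T3 promoters. The site lies within a lacZα fragment under the lac promoter, operator and CAP site. No insert and no yeast promoter or terminator for a cargo gene are present, so the user must supply the expression cassette.

The two sequence records, a full depositor sequence and a sequencing-derived one, differ by a single nucleotide in length and carry the same feature set in the same order.
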