Addgene plasmid #122923: YIp TRP1-KanMx
Purpose: (Empty Backbone) TRP1-KanMx integrating (YIp) vector for stable genomic integration in the BY4741 background.
Depositing lab: Randy Hampton. Depositing organization: University of California, San Diego (UCSD). Publication: ICE plasmids: combining the ease of yeast recombination cloning with the stability of genomic integration. Flagg MP, Kao A, Hampton RY. Yeast. 2019 May 10. doi: 10.1002/yea.3400. PubMed 31074531.
Backbone
  Vector backbone: YIp
  Vector type: Yeast Expression ; Yeast Recombination Cloning
Growth in bacteria
  Bacterial resistance: Ampicillin, 100 μg/mL
  Growth temperature: 37°C
  Growth strain: DH5alpha
  Copy number: High Copy
Gene/Insert
  Gene/Insert name: None
Terms and licenses: Academic/Nonprofit Terms; Industry Terms: Not Available to Industry
How to cite: YIp TRP1-KanMx was a gift from Randy Hampton (Addgene plasmid # 122923 ; http://n2t.net/addgene:122923 ; RRID:Addgene_122923)
